>Addgene plasmid #173125 | pENTR-D-kcnj1a.1 | addgene full sequence | sequence record 342840 | Addgene NGS Result
CTTTCCTGCGTTATCCCCTGATTCTGTGGATAACCGTATTACCGCCTTTGAGTGAGCTGATACCGCTCGC
CGCAGCCGAACGACCGAGCGCAGCGAGTCAGTGAGCGAGGAAGCGGAAGAGCGCCCAATACGCAAACCGC
CTCTCCCCGCGCGTTGGCCGATTCATTAATGCAGCTGGCACGACAGGTTTCCCGACTGGAAAGCGGGCAG
TGAGCGCAACGCAATTAATACGCGTACCGCTAGCCAGGAAGAGTTTGTAGAAACGCAAAAAGGCCATCCG
TCAGGATGGCCTTCTGCTTAGTTTGATGCCTGGCAGTTTATGGCGGGCGTCCTGCCCGCCACCCTCCGGG
CCGTTGCTTCACAACGTTCAAATCCGCTCCCGGCGGATTTGTCCTACTCAGGAGAGCGTTCACCGACAAA
CAACAGATAAAACGAAAGGCCCAGTCTTCCGACTGAGCCTTTCGTTTTATTTGATGCCTGGCAGTTCCCT
ACTCTCGCGTTAACGCTAGCATGGATGTTTTCCCAGTCACGACGTTGTAAAACGACGGCCAGTCTTAAAT
TTAGGTGACACTATAGATTAAGCTCGGGCCCCAAATAATGATTTTATTTTGACTGATAGTGACCTGTTCG
TTGCAACAAATTGATGAGCAATGCTTTTTTATAATGCCAACTTTGTACAAAAAAGCAGGCTCCGCGGCCG
CCCCCTTCACCATGACTCGCTCATTGAGAGAGTGGTTTAAAGAGTACATGTCAGAGCGGCGCGGGCGAAA
AAACCGCCTGGTCACCAAAGATGGACGTTGCAACATCGAGTTCGGCAACGTGATGCACAGAAACCGCTTC
GCCTACGTCCTCGACTTCTGGACCACCTTCGTGGAGACCCGATGGCGGTTCATCCTCTTGTATTTTGTGG
CGTCCTTCACCCTCAGCTGGTTCATCTTCGGACTCATCTGGTACTGGTTGGCAAGAAACAATGGCGACCT
GTTGTGGCAGAATCCACCACCAGGTCATAAACCATGCGCTTTTAGCGTTAATGATATGACTTATGCCTTC
CTTTTCTCACTGGAGACCCAGTCCACCATTGGGTTTGGCAATATATACGTCACTGACCAATGTCCTGGAG
GTGTGGCTTTGATTGTAATCCAGACTATCATAGGACTCTTCATCAACATCTTCTGGTGTGGTATAGTCAT
GACCAAAATATCCCTTCCAAAAAAGAGAGCCAAAACCATCACCTTCAGTGAATCTGCTGTCATCTGCCCC
AAAAAAGGCACTCTTTGCCTTCAAATCCGTGTAGCCAACCTGCGCAAAACCTTAATGATCGGCAGTCAGA
TTTACGGGAAGCTTCTGAGGACAACAGTCACGGGAGGTGAGACCGTCATCCTGGACCAGGTCAGCATTGA
CTTCATGGTGGACGCCGGTAAAGACAATCTGTTTTTCGTGTGTCCTTTAACCCTGTACCACATCATTGAC
AAAAGCAGTCCGTTCTTCAACATGGCTGTGGACACGATGCATCAGCAGGACTTTGAGCTTGTGGTTTTCC
TCGATGGCATGGCTGAATCCACCAGCTCTGCCTGCCAGGTCAGGACTTCATACATCCCTCAGGAGATCAT
GTGGGGCTATGACTTTCTCCCGATCATCTCCCGCAGCAAAGAGGGAAGGTACCGAGTGGACTTTTCCAAC
TTTGCTAAAGTGGTGCCTGTGCCAACCGCTCATTGCACCCACTGCTACCACAATGAGCCCGGAAACCATC
TCCATCTCAAGGGCATTGACAACAAGGGCTTTGAGGTGATCGACATTGAGCCGCCAAACGGCACCAAAAT
GTAAAAGGGTGGGCGCGCCGACCCAGCTTTCTTGTACAAAGTTGGCATTATAAGAAAGCATTGCTTATCA
ATTTGTTGCAACGAACAGGTCACTATCAGTCAAAATAAAATCATTATTTGCCATCCAGCTGATATCCCCT
ATAGTGAGTCGTATTACATGGTCATAGCTGTTTCCTGGCAGCTCTGGCCCGTGTCTCAAAATCTCTGATG
TTACATTGCACAAGATAAAAATATATCATCATGAACAATAAAACTGTCTGCTTACATAAACAGTAATACA
AGGGGTGTTATGAGCCATATTCAACGGGAAACGTCGAGGCCGCGATTAAATTCCAACATGGATGCTGATT
TATATGGGTATAAATGGGCTCGCGATAATGTCGGGCAATCAGGTGCGACAATCTATCGCTTGTATGGGAA
GCCCGATGCGCCAGAGTTGTTTCTGAAACATGGCAAAGGTAGCGTTGCCAATGATGTTACAGATGAGATG
GTCAGACTAAACTGGCTGACGGAATTTATGCCTCTTCCGACCATCAAGCATTTTATCCGTACTCCTGATG
ATGCATGGTTACTCACCACTGCGATCCCCGGAAAAACAGCATTCCAGGTATTAGAAGAATATCCTGATTC
AGGTGAAAATATTGTTGATGCGCTGGCAGTGTTCCTGCGCCGGTTGCATTCGATTCCTGTTTGTAATTGT
CCTTTTAACAGCGATCGCGTATTTCGTCTCGCTCAGGCGCAATCACGAATGAATAACGGTTTGGTTGATG
CGAGTGATTTTGATGACGAGCGTAATGGCTGGCCTGTTGAACAAGTCTGGAAAGAAATGCATAAACTTTT
GCCATTCTCACCGGATTCAGTCGTCACTCATGGTGATTTCTCACTTGATAACCTTATTTTTGACGAGGGG
AAATTAATAGGTTGTATTGATGTTGGACGAGTCGGAATCGCAGACCGATACCAGGATCTTGCCATCCTAT
GGAACTGCCTCGGTGAGTTTTCTCCTTCATTACAGAAACGGCTTTTTCAAAAATATGGTATTGATAATCC
TGATATGAATAAATTGCAGTTTCATTTGATGCTCGATGAGTTTTTCTAATCAGAATTGGTTAATTGGTTG
TAACACTGGCAGAGCATTACGCTGACTTGACGGGACGGCGCAAGCTCATGACCAAAATCCCTTAACGTGA
GTTACGCGTCGTTCCACTGAGCGTCAGACCCCGTAGAAAAGATCAAAGGATCTTCTTGAGATCCTTTTTT
TCTGCGCGTAATCTGCTGCTTGCAAACAAAAAAACCACCGCTACCAGCGGTGGTTTGTTTGCCGGATCAA
GAGCTACCAACTCTTTTTCCGAAGGTAACTGGCTTCAGCAGAGCGCAGATACCAAATACTGTTCTTCTAG
TGTAGCCGTAGTTAGGCCACCACTTCAAGAACTCTGTAGCACCGCCTACATACCTCGCTCTGCTAATCCT
GTTACCAGTGGCTGCTGCCAGTGGCGATAAGTCGTGTCTTACCGGGTTGGACTCAAGACGATAGTTACCG
GATAAGGCGCAGCGGTCGGGCTGAACGGGGGGTTCGTGCACACAGCCCAGCTTGGAGCGAACGACCTACA
CCGAACTGAGATACCTACAGCGTGAGCTATGAGAAAGCGCCACGCTTCCCGAAGGGAGAAAGGCGGACAG
GTATCCGGTAAGCGGCAGGGTCGGAACAGGAGAGCGCACGAGGGAGCTTCCAGGGGGAAACGCCTGGTAT
CTTTATAGTCCTGTCGGGTTTCGCCACCTCTGACTTGAGCGTCGATTTTTGTGATGCTCGTCAGGGGGGC
GGAGCCTATGGAAAAACGCCAGCAACGCGGCCTTTTTACGGTTCCTGGCCTTTTGCTGGCCTTTTGCTCA
CATGTT
Features (pLannotate 1.2.2; 11 found; start..end, strand, type, name):
    121..213     +  CDS            lacI (fragment): lac repressor; lacI; The lac repressor binds to the lac operator to inhibit transcription in E. coli. This inhibition can be relieved by adding lactose or isopropyl-β-D-thiogalactopyranoside (IPTG).
    268..295     -  terminator     rrnB T2 terminator: transcription terminator T2 from the E. coli rrnB gene
    427..470     +  terminator     rrnB T1 terminator: Escherichia coli rrnB; transcription terminator T1 from the E. coli rrnB gene
    517..553     -  CDS            lacZα (fragment): LacZα fragment of β-galactosidase; lacZ fragment
    559..577     +  promoter       SP6 promoter: promoter for bacteriophage SP6 RNA polymerase
    592..691     +  protein_bind   attL1: mutant version of attL; recombination site for the Gateway® LR reaction LR Clonase™
    709..1821    +  CDS            KCNJ1 (fragment): KCNJ1_HUMAN - Also known as ROMK1. Experimental evidence at protein level: Swiss-Prot protein existence level 1. In the kidney, probably plays a major role in potassium homeostasis. Inward rectifier potassium channels are characterized by a greater tendency to allow potassium to flow into the cell rather than out of it. Their voltage dependence is regulated by the concentration of extracellular potassium; as external potassium is raised, the voltage range of the channel opening shifts to more positive voltages. The inward rectification is mainly due to the blockage of outward current by intern
   1841..1940    -  protein_bind   attL2: mutant version of attL; recombination site for the Gateway® LR reaction LR Clonase™
   1958..1976    -  promoter       T7 promoter: promoter for bacteriophage T7 RNA polymerase
   2110..2919    +  CDS            KanR: aminoglycoside phosphotransferase; aph(3')-Ia; confers resistance to kanamycin in bacteria or G418 (Geneticin®) in eukaryotes
   3066..3654    +  rep_origin     ori: high-copy-number ColE1/pMB1/pBR322/pUC origin of replication
