[The description below was written by a language model from this plasmid's Addgene catalogue record and pLannotate feature annotations shown in this document.]
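Description:
pENTR-D-kcnj1a.1 is a Gateway entry clone built on the Invitrogen pENTR-D-TOPO backbone, a small PCR cloning vector maintained in E. coli. The 3,716 bp plasmid replicates from a high-copy ColE1/pUC-type origin and is selected with kanamycin through an aminoglycoside phosphotransferase (KanR) gene. Upstream of the cloning region sit the rrnB T1 and T2 transcription terminators, which insulate the insert from read-through transcription originating in the backbone. The short lacI and lacZα matches in the annotation are only fragments and not functional genes.

The insert is the 1,113 bp coding sequence of zebrafish (Danio rerio) kcnj1a.1, also known as kir1.1, which encodes an inwardly rectifying potassium channel. The annotation software matched it to the human orthologue KCNJ1/ROMK1. According to the depositor, it was amplified by RT-PCR from pooled 1 to 3 day post-fertilisation embryos and inserted by directional TOPO cloning. The open reading frame lies in the forward orientation between attL1 and attL2, so an LR Clonase reaction can transfer it into any attR-containing destination vector for expression. The entry clone itself has no promoter able to drive expression of the gene in cells.

A T7 promoter lies beyond attL2 and points back toward the insert, so in vitro transcription with T7 RNA polymerase yields antisense RNA. This makes the plasmid a template for riboprobes, for example for in situ hybridisation studies of gene expression in embryos. The feature table also detects an SP6 promoter just upstream of attL1 in the sense orientation, although the catalogue entry states that there is no promoter at the 5′ end.
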