Addgene plasmid #173125: pENTR-D-kcnj1a.1
Purpose: This gene was cloned into the gateway middle entry vector. It can be used for generating antisense riboprobe or gene expression using a gateway system.
Depositing lab: GuangJun Zhang. Depositing organization: Purdue University. Publication: Evolution of inwardly rectifying potassium channels and their gene expression in zebrafish embryos. Silic MR, Murata SH, Park SJ, Zhang G. Dev Dyn. 2021 Sep 23. doi: 10.1002/dvdy.425. PubMed 34558132.
Backbone
  Vector backbone: pENTR-D-Topo
  Backbone manufacturer: Invitrogen
  Backbone size w/o insert (bp): 2580
  Total vector size (bp): 3716
  Vector type: PCR cloning vector
Growth in bacteria
  Bacterial resistance: Kanamycin, 50 μg/mL
  Growth temperature: 37°C
  Growth strain: DH5alpha
  Copy number: High Copy
Gene/Insert
  Gene/Insert name: kcnj1a (alt names: kcnj1; kir1.1; zgc:63534, wu:fl37c05)
  Species: D. rerio (zebrafish)
  Insert size (bp): 1113
  Entrez Gene: kcnj1a.1 (a.k.a. kcnj, kcnj1, kir1, wu:fl37c0, wu:fl37c05, zgc:63534)
  Promoter: No promoter at 5 end; T7 promoter at 3 end.
  Cloning method: TOPO Cloning
  Sequencing primers: 5′ M13F; 3′ M13R
Terms and licenses: Academic/Nonprofit Terms; Industry Terms: Not Available to Industry
Depositor comments: This gene was cloned from a pool of mixed zebrafish embryos (1-3dpf) using RT-PCR.
How to cite: pENTR-D-kcnj1a.1 was a gift from GuangJun Zhang (Addgene plasmid # 173125 ; http://n2t.net/addgene:173125 ; RRID:Addgene_173125)
